Addgene plasmid #205090: Integrin β5-GFP
Purpose: Express GFP-tagged human integrin β5 in mammalian cells
Depositing lab: Bianxiao Cui. Depositing organization: Stanford University. Publication: Curved adhesions mediate cell attachment to soft matrix fibres in three dimensions. Zhang W, Lu CH, Nakamoto ML, Tsai CT, Roy AR, Lee CE, Yang Y, Jahed Z, Li X, Cui B. Nat Cell Biol. 2023 Sep 28. doi: 10.1038/s41556-023-01238-1. PubMed 37770566.
Backbone
  Vector backbone: pEGFP-C1
  Backbone size w/o insert (bp): 4731
  Total vector size (bp): 7127
  Vector type: Mammalian Expression
  Selectable markers: Neomycin (select with G418)
Growth in bacteria
  Bacterial resistance: Kanamycin, 50 μg/mL
  Growth temperature: 37°C
  Growth strain: DH5alpha
  Copy number: Unknown
Gene/Insert
  Gene/Insert name: Integrin beta 5
  Species: H. sapiens (human)
  Insert size (bp): 2397
  Entrez Gene: ITGB5
  Tag / fusion protein: GFP (C terminal on backbone)
  Cloning method: Restriction Enzyme; 5′ cloning site HindIII (not destroyed); 3′ cloning site SalI (not destroyed)
  Sequencing primers: 5′ AGC TCA AGC TTG CCA CCA TGC CGC GGG CC; 3′ GTA CCG TCG ACT GGT CCA CAG TGC CAT TGT AGG A
Terms and licenses: Academic/Nonprofit Terms; Industry Terms: Not Available to Industry
How to cite: Integrin β5-GFP was a gift from Bianxiao Cui (Addgene plasmid # 205090 ; http://n2t.net/addgene:205090 ; RRID:Addgene_205090)
