[The description below was written by a language model from this plasmid's Addgene catalogue record and pLannotate feature annotations shown in this document.]
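Description:
Integrin β5-GFP is a 7,127 bp mammalian expression plasmid that produces human integrin β5 (ITGB5) fused to EGFP. The catalogue lists the backbone as pEGFP-C1, but the annotated layout places the ITGB5 coding sequence directly downstream of the CMV enhancer/promoter and a short stretch of multiple cloning site. The circular map then continues through another MCS fragment into EGFP. GFP therefore sits at the C terminus of the integrin, which agrees with the recorded tag position and resembles an N1-type arrangement more than a typical C1 vector. The 2,397 bp insert was cloned between HindIII and SalI sites, both of which are retained. A C-terminal tag leaves the N-terminal end of the integrin unmodified and puts the fluorophore on its cytoplasmic tail. The fusion transcript is terminated by the SV40 polyadenylation signal.

The plasmid is propagated in E. coli from a high-copy ColE1/pUC-type origin and also carries an f1 origin for single-stranded DNA production. A single Tn5 aminoglycoside phosphotransferase gene (NeoR/KanR) provides both selections. It is driven by a bacterial bla promoter for kanamycin resistance in bacteria, and by the SV40 enhancer/early promoter for G418 selection of stably transfected mammalian cells, with an HSV TK polyadenylation signal downstream. The short large T antigen, ble and bGH poly(A) fragments called by the annotation software are probably backbone remnants or partial matches rather than functional elements.

According to the record, the construct is meant for expressing GFP-tagged integrin β5 in mammalian cells. The associated publication concerns curved adhesions that mediate cell attachment to soft matrix fibres in three dimensions, which suggests its use for fluorescence imaging of integrin β5 localisation in adhesion structures.
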