Features (pLannotate 1.2.2; 16 found; start..end, strand, type, name):
      1..29      +  misc_feature   MCS (fragment): multiple cloning site
     43..762     +  CDS            EGFP: the original enhanced GFP (Yang et al., 1996) mammalian codon-optimized
    779..862     +  CDS            large T antigen (fragment): large T antigen from SV40 (simian virus 40)
    885..1006    +  polyA_signal   SV40 poly(A) signal: SV40 polyadenylation signal
   1040..1468    -  rep_origin     f1 ori (sequence partly withheld): f1 bacteriophage origin of replication; arrow indicates direction of (+) strand synthesis
   1495..1599    +  promoter       AmpR promoter: bla
   1601..1958    +  promoter       SV40 promoter: SV40 enhancer and early promoter
   1993..2787    +  CDS            NeoR/KanR: aminoglycoside phosphotransferase from Tn5; aph(3')-II (or nptII); confers resistance to neomycin, kanamycin, and G418 (Geneticin®)
   2808..2960    +  CDS            ble (fragment): BLE_KLEPN - Experimental evidence at protein level: Swiss-Prot protein existence level 1. Binding protein with a strong affinity to the bleomycin family of antibiotics. Binds to CL990; an antimitotic-antibiotic compound. From Klebsiella pneumoniae.
   3019..3066    +  polyA_signal   HSV TK poly(A) signal: herpes simplex virus thymidine kinase polyadenylation signal (Cole and Stacy, 1985)
   3157..3173    -  polyA_signal   bGH poly(A) signal (fragment): bovine growth hormone polyadenylation signal
   3395..3983    +  rep_origin     ori: high-copy-number ColE1/pMB1/pBR322/pUC origin of replication
   4158..4461    +  enhancer       CMV enhancer: human cytomegalovirus immediate early enhancer
   4462..4665    +  promoter       CMV promoter: human cytomegalovirus (CMV) immediate early promoter
   4688..4724    +  misc_feature   MCS (fragment): multiple cloning site
   4731..7127    +  CDS            ITGB5: ITB5_HUMAN - Experimental evidence at protein level: Swiss-Prot protein existence level 1. (Microbial infection) Integrin ITGAV:ITGB5 acts as a receptor for adenovirus type C. From Homo sapiens (Human).
>Addgene plasmid #205090 | Integrin β5-GFP | addgene full sequence | sequence record 406246 | Addgene NGS Result
CAGTCGACGGTACCGCGGGCCCGGGATCCACCGGTCGCCACCATGGTGAGCAAGGGCGAGGAGCTGTTCA
CCGGGGTGGTGCCCATCCTGGTCGAGCTGGACGGCGACGTAAACGGCCACAAGTTCAGCGTGTCCGGCGA
GGGCGAGGGCGATGCCACCTACGGCAAGCTGACCCTGAAGTTCATCTGCACCACCGGCAAGCTGCCCGTG
CCCTGGCCCACCCTCGTGACCACCCTGACCTACGGCGTGCAGTGCTTCAGCCGCTACCCCGACCACATGA
AGCAGCACGACTTCTTCAAGTCCGCCATGCCCGAAGGCTACGTCCAGGAGCGCACCATCTTCTTCAAGGA
CGACGGCAACTACAAGACCCGCGCCGAGGTGAAGTTCGAGGGCGACACCCTGGTGAACCGCATCGAGCTG
AAGGGCATCGACTTCAAGGAGGACGGCAACATCCTGGGGCACAAGCTGGAGTACAACTACAACAGCCACA
ACGTCTATATCATGGCCGACAAGCAGAAGAACGGCATCAAGGTGAACTTCAAGATCCGCCACAACATCGA
GGACGGCAGCGTGCAGCTCGCCGACCACTACCAGCAGAACACCCCCATCGGCGACGGCCCCGTGCTGCTG
CCCGACAACCACTACCTGAGCACCCAGTCCGCCCTGAGCAAAGACCCCAACGAGAAGCGCGATCACATGG
TCCTGCTGGAGTTCGTGACCGCCGCCGGGATCACTCTCGGCATGGACGAGCTGTACAAGTAAAGCGGCCG
CGACTCTAGATCATAATCAGCCATACCACATTTGTAGAGGTTTTACTTGCTTTAAAAAACCTCCCACACC
TCCCCCTGAACCTGAAACATAAAATGAATGCAATTGTTGTTGTTAACTTGTTTATTGCAGCTTATAATGG
TTACAAATAAAGCAATAGCATCACAAATTTCACAAATAAAGCATTTTTTTCACTGCATTCTAGTTGTGGT
TTGTCCAAACTCATCAATGTATCTTAAGGCGTAAATTGTAAGCGTTAATATTTTGTTAAAATTCGCGTTA
AATTTTTGTTAAATCAGCTCATTTTTTAACCAATAGGCCGAAATCGGCAAAATCCCTTATAAATCAAAAG
AATAGACCGAGATAGGGT
[37 nt withheld, positions 1139-1175]
AAAGAACGTGGACTCCAACGTCAAAGG
[49 nt withheld, positions 1203-1251]
T
[91 nt withheld, positions 1253-1343]
G
[124 nt withheld, positions 1345-1468]
CAGGTGGCACTTTTCGGGGAAATGTGCGCGGAACCCCTATTTGTTTATTTTTCTAAATACATTCAAATAT
GTATCCGCTCATGAGACAATAACCCTGATAAATGCTTCAATAATATTGAAAAAGGAAGAGTCCTGAGGCG
GAAAGAACCAGCTGTGGAATGTGTGTCAGTTAGGGTGTGGAAAGTCCCCAGGCTCCCCAGCAGGCAGAAG
TATGCAAAGCATGCATCTCAATTAGTCAGCAACCAGGTGTGGAAAGTCCCCAGGCTCCCCAGCAGGCAGA
AGTATGCAAAGCATGCATCTCAATTAGTCAGCAACCATAGTCCCGCCCCTAACTCCGCCCATCCCGCCCC
TAACTCCGCCCAGTTCCGCCCATTCTCCGCCCCATGGCTGACTAATTTTTTTTATTTATGCAGAGGCCGA
GGCCGCCTCGGCCTCTGAGCTATTCCAGAAGTAGTGAGGAGGCTTTTTTGGAGGCCTAGGCTTTTGCAAA
GATCGATCAAGAGACAGGATGAGGATCGTTTCGCATGATTGAACAAGATGGATTGCACGCAGGTTCTCCG
GCCGCTTGGGTGGAGAGGCTATTCGGCTATGACTGGGCACAACAGACAATCGGCTGCTCTGATGCCGCCG
TGTTCCGGCTGTCAGCGCAGGGGCGCCCGGTTCTTTTTGTCAAGACCGACCTGTCCGGTGCCCTGAATGA
ACTGCAAGACGAGGCAGCGCGGCTATCGTGGCTGGCCACGACGGGCGTTCCTTGCGCAGCTGTGCTCGAC
GTTGTCACTGAAGCGGGAAGGGACTGGCTGCTATTGGGCGAAGTGCCGGGGCAGGATCTCCTGTCATCTC
ACCTTGCTCCTGCCGAGAAAGTATCCATCATGGCTGATGCAATGCGGCGGCTGCATACGCTTGATCCGGC
TACCTGCCCATTCGACCACCAAGCGAAACATCGCATCGAGCGAGCACGTACTCGGATGGAAGCCGGTCTT
GTCGATCAGGATGATCTGGACGAAGAGCATCAGGGGCTCGCGCCAGCCGAACTGTTCGCCAGGCTCAAGG
CGAGCATGCCCGACGGCGAGGATCTCGTCGTGACCCATGGCGATGCCTGCTTGCCGAATATCATGGTGGA
AAATGGCCGCTTTTCTGGATTCATCGACTGTGGCCGGCTGGGTGTGGCGGACCGCTATCAGGACATAGCG
TTGGCTACCCGTGATATTGCTGAAGAGCTTGGCGGCGAATGGGCTGACCGCTTCCTCGTGCTTTACGGTA
TCGCCGCTCCCGATTCGCAGCGCATCGCCTTCTATCGCCTTCTTGACGAGTTCTTCTGAGCGGGACTCTG
GGGTTCGAAATGACCGACCAAGCGACGCCCAACCTGCCATCACGAGATTTCGATTCCACCGCCGCCTTCT
ATGAAAGGTTGGGCTTCGGAATCGTTTTCCGGGACGCCGGCTGGATGATCCTCCAGCGCGGGGATCTCAT
GCTGGAGTTCTTCGCCCACCCTAGGGGGAGGCTAACTGAAACACGGAAGGAGACAATACCGGAAGGAACC
CGCGCTATGACGGCAATAAAAAGACAGAATAAAACGCACGGTGTTGGGTCGTTTGTTCATAAACGCGGGG
TTCGGTCCCAGGGCTGGCACTCTGTCGATACCCCACCGAGACCCCATTGGGGCCAATACGCCCGCGTTTC
TTCCTTTTCCCCACCCCACCCCCCAAGTTCGGGTGAAGGCCCAGGGCTCGCAGCCAACGTCGGGGCGGCA
GGCCCTGCCATAGCCTCAGGTTACTCATATATACTTTAGATTGATTTAAAACTTCATTTTTAATTTAAAA
GGATCTAGGTGAAGATCCTTTTTGATAATCTCATGACCAAAATCCCTTAACGTGAGTTTTCGTTCCACTG
AGCGTCAGACCCCGTAGAAAAGATCAAAGGATCTTCTTGAGATCCTTTTTTTCTGCGCGTAATCTGCTGC
TTGCAAACAAAAAAACCACCGCTACCAGCGGTGGTTTGTTTGCCGGATCAAGAGCTACCAACTCTTTTTC
CGAAGGTAACTGGCTTCAGCAGAGCGCAGATACCAAATACTGTTCTTCTAGTGTAGCCGTAGTTAGGCCA
CCACTTCAAGAACTCTGTAGCACCGCCTACATACCTCGCTCTGCTAATCCTGTTACCAGTGGCTGCTGCC
AGTGGCGATAAGTCGTGTCTTACCGGGTTGGACTCAAGACGATAGTTACCGGATAAGGCGCAGCGGTCGG
GCTGAACGGGGGGTTCGTGCACACAGCCCAGCTTGGAGCGAACGACCTACACCGAACTGAGATACCTACA
GCGTGAGCTATGAGAAAGCGCCACGCTTCCCGAAGGGAGAAAGGCGGACAGGTATCCGGTAAGCGGCAGG
GTCGGAACAGGAGAGCGCACGAGGGAGCTTCCAGGGGGAAACGCCTGGTATCTTTATAGTCCTGTCGGGT
TTCGCCACCTCTGACTTGAGCGTCGATTTTTGTGATGCTCGTCAGGGGGGCGGAGCCTATGGAAAAACGC
CAGCAACGCGGCCTTTTTACGGTTCCTGGCCTTTTGCTGGCCTTTTGCTCACATGTTCTTTCCTGCGTTA
TCCCCTGATTCTGTGGATAACCGTATTACCGCCATGCATTAGTTATTAATAGTAATCAATTACGGGGTCA
TTAGTTCATAGCCCATATATGGAGTTCCGCGTTACATAACTTACGGTAAATGGCCCGCCTGGCTGACCGC
CCAACGACCCCCGCCCATTGACGTCAATAATGACGTATGTTCCCATAGTAACGCCAATAGGGACTTTCCA
TTGACGTCAATGGGTGGAGTATTTACGGTAAACTGCCCACTTGGCAGTACATCAAGTGTATCATATGCCA
AGTACGCCCCCTATTGACGTCAATGACGGTAAATGGCCCGCCTGGCATTATGCCCAGTACATGACCTTAT
GGGACTTTCCTACTTGGCAGTACATCTACGTATTAGTCATCGCTATTACCATGGTGATGCGGTTTTGGCA
GTACATCAATGGGCGTGGATAGCGGTTTGACTCACGGGGATTTCCAAGTCTCCACCCCATTGACGTCAAT
GGGAGTTTGTTTTGGCACCAAAATCAACGGGACTTTCCAAAATGTCGTAACAACTCCGCCCCATTGACGC
AAATGGGCGGTAGGCGTGTACGGTGGGAGGTCTATATAAGCAGAGCTGGTTTAGTGAACCGTCAGATCCG
CTAGCGCTACCGGACTCAGATCTCGAGCTCAAGCTTGCCACCATGCCGCGGGCCCCGGCGCCGCTGTACG
CCTGCCTCCTGGGGCTCTGCGCGCTCCTGCCCCGGCTCGCAGGTCTCAACATATGCACTAGTGGAAGTGC
CACCTCATGTGAAGAATGTCTGCTAATCCACCCAAAATGTGCCTGGTGCTCCAAAGAGGACTTCGGAAGC
CCACGGTCCATCACCTCTCGGTGTGATCTGAGGGCAAACCTTGTCAAAAATGGCTGTGGAGGTGAGATAG
AGAGCCCAGCCAGCAGCTTCCATGTCCTGAGGAGCCTGCCCCTCAGCAGCAAGGGTTCGGGCTCTGCAGG
CTGGGACGTCATTCAGATGACACCACAGGAGATTGCCGTGAACCTCCGGCCCGGTGACAAGACCACCTTC
CAGCTACAGGTTCGCCAGGTGGAGGACTATCCTGTGGACCTGTACTACCTGATGGACCTCTCCCTGTCCA
TGAAGGATGACTTGGACAATATCCGGAGCCTGGGCACCAAACTCGCGGAGGAGATGAGGAAGCTCACCAG
CAACTTCCGGTTGGGATTTGGGTCTTTTGTTGATAAGGACATCTCTCCTTTCTCCTACACGGCACCGAGG
TACCAGACCAATCCGTGCATTGGTTACAAGTTGTTTCCAAATTGCGTCCCCTCCTTTGGGTTCCGCCATC
TGCTGCCTCTCACAGACAGAGTGGACAGCTTCAATGAGGAAGTTCGGAAACAGAGGGTGTCCCGGAACCG
AGATGCCCCTGAGGGGGGCTTTGATGCAGTACTCCAGGCAGCCGTCTGCAAGGAGAAGATTGGCTGGCGA
AAGGATGCACTGCATTTGCTGGTGTTCACAACAGATGATGTGCCCCACATCGCATTGGATGGAAAATTGG
GAGGCCTGGTGCAGCCACACGATGGCCAGTGCCACCTGAACGAGGCCAACGAGTACACTGCATCCAACCA
GATGGACTATCCATCCCTTGCCTTGCTTGGAGAGAAATTGGCAGAGAACAACATCAACCTCATCTTTGCA
GTGACAAAAAACCATTATATGCTGTACAAGAATTTTACAGCCCTGATACCTGGAACAACGGTGGAGATTT
TAGATGGAGACTCCAAAAATATTATTCAACTGATTATTAATGCATACAATAGTATCCGGTCTAAAGTGGA
GTTGTCAGTCTGGGATCAGCCTGAGGATCTTAATCTCTTCTTTACTGCTACCTGCCAAGATGGGGTATCC
TATCCTGGTCAGAGGAAGTGTGAGGGTCTGAAGATTGGGGACACGGCATCTTTTGAAGTATCATTGGAGG
CCCGAAGCTGTCCCAGCAGACACACGGAGCATGTGTTTGCCCTGCGGCCGGTGGGATTCCGGGACAGCCT
GGAGGTGGGGGTCACCTACAACTGCACGTGCGGCTGCAGCGTGGGGCTGGAACCCAACAGCGCCAGGTGC
AACGGGAGCGGGACCTATGTCTGCGGCCTGTGTGAGTGCAGCCCCGGCTACCTGGGCACCAGGTGCGAGT
GCCAGGATGGGGAGAACCAGAGCGTGTACCAGAACCTGTGCCGGGAGGCAGAGGGCAAGCCACTGTGCAG
CGGGCGTGGGGACTGCAGCTGCAACCAGTGCTCCTGCTTCGAGAGCGAGTTTGGCAAGATCTATGGGCCT
TTCTGTGAGTGCGACAACTTCTCCTGTGCCAGGAACAAGGGAGTCCTCTGCTCAGGCCATGGCGAGTGTC
ACTGCGGGGAATGCAAGTGCCATGCAGGTTACATCGGGGACAACTGTAACTGCTCGACAGACATCAGCAC
ATGCCGGGGCAGAGATGGCCAGATCTGCAGCGAGCGTGGGCACTGTCTCTGTGGGCAGTGCCAATGCACG
GAGCCGGGGGCCTTTGGGGAGATGTGTGAGAAGTGCCCCACCTGCCCGGATGCATGCAGCACCAAGAGAG
ATTGCGTCGAGTGCCTGCTGCTCCACTCTGGGAAACCTGACAACCAGACCTGCCACAGCCTATGCAGGGA
TGAGGTGATCACATGGGTGGACACCATCGTGAAAGATGACCAGGAGGCTGTGCTATGTTTCTACAAAACC
GCCAAGGACTGCGTCATGATGTTCACCTATGTGGAGCTCCCCAGTGGGAAGTCCAACCTGACCGTCCTCA
GGGAGCCAGAGTGTGGAAACACCCCCAACGCCATGACCATCCTCCTGGCTGTGGTCGGTAGCATCCTCCT
TGTTGGGCTTGCACTCCTGGCTATCTGGAAGCTGCTTGTCACCATCCACGACCGGAGGGAGTTTGCAAAG
TTTCAGAGCGAGCGATCCAGGGCCCGCTATGAAATGGCTTCAAATCCATTATACAGAAAGCCTATCTCCA
CGCACACTGTGGACTTCACCTTCAACAAGTTCAACAAATCCTACAATGGCACTGTGGAC
